Addgene plasmid #90655: DLGAP5 D2.4 gRNA
Purpose: 3rd generation lentiviral gRNA plasmid targeting human DLGAP5
Depositing lab: Iain Cheeseman. Depositing organization: Whitehead Institute for Biomedical Research. Publication: Large-Scale Analysis of CRISPR/Cas9 Cell-Cycle Knockouts Reveals the Diversity of p53-Dependent Responses to Cell-Cycle Defects. McKinley KL, Cheeseman IM. Dev Cell. 2017 Feb 27;40(4):405-420.e2. doi: 10.1016/j.devcel.2017.01.012. Epub 2017 Feb 16. PubMed 28216383.
Backbone
  Vector backbone: pLenti-sgRNA
  Backbone manufacturer: Eric Lander & David Sabatini labs (Addgene plasmid #71409)
  Backbone size w/o insert (bp): 9151
  Vector type: Lentiviral, CRISPR
  Selectable markers: Puromycin
Growth in bacteria
  Bacterial resistance: Ampicillin, 100 μg/mL
  Growth temperature: 37°C
  Growth strain: NEB Stable
  Copy number: Unknown
Gene/Insert
  Gene/Insert name: DLGAP5 (Guide Designation D2.4) (alt name: pKMKO series)
  gRNA/shRNA sequence: CACCgCACATTTTGCCAGTCGACAC
  Species: H. sapiens (human)
  Promoter: U6
  Cloning method: Restriction Enzyme; 5′ cloning site BsmBI (destroyed during cloning); 3′ cloning site BsmBI (destroyed during cloning)
  Sequencing primers: 5′ hU6-F (5'-GAGGGCCTATTTCCCATGATT-3'); 3′ EF1a-R (5'-CACGGCGACTACTGCACTTA-3')
Terms and licenses: Academic/Nonprofit Terms; Industry Terms: Not Available to Industry
Depositor comments: Please note that gRNA target sequence listed is not strictly the 20nt spacer sequence, but also contains the 5' BsmBI overhang. For more information about knockout human cell lines generated using this plasmid, please see http://cellcycleknockouts.wi.mit.edu/ .
How to cite: DLGAP5 D2.4 gRNA was a gift from Iain Cheeseman (Addgene plasmid # 90655 ; http://n2t.net/addgene:90655 ; RRID:Addgene_90655)
