[The description below was written by a language model from this plasmid's Addgene catalogue record and pLannotate feature annotations shown in this document.]
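Description:
DLGAP5 D2.4 gRNA is a third-generation lentiviral CRISPR guide plasmid built on the pLenti-sgRNA backbone and designed to express a single guide RNA against human DLGAP5. It is maintained in E. coli through a high-copy ColE1/pUC-type origin with ampicillin resistance (AmpR, β-lactamase), and it also carries an f1 origin and an SV40 origin, along with remnants of lac/lacZα cloning-vector sequence and T3 and T7 promoters. The catalogue lists the empty backbone as 9,151 bp, whereas the annotated full sequence is 7,302 nt. This is consistent with a filler being lost when the guide was cloned between the two BsmBI sites, both of which were destroyed, but the record does not explain the difference.

The viral genome is transcribed from an RSV promoter fused to a truncated HIV-1 5' LTR, which makes packaging Tat-independent. It contains the Ψ packaging signal with a gag fragment, the RRE for Rev-dependent nuclear export, a cPPT/CTS, WPRE to enhance expression, and a ΔU3 self-inactivating 3' LTR followed by an SV40 poly(A) signal. Within this frame, a human U6 RNA polymerase III promoter drives the DLGAP5-targeting spacer joined to the S. pyogenes Cas9 guide scaffold (annotated as a tracrRNA fragment). A separate EF-1α core promoter drives puromycin N-acetyltransferase for selection of transduced mammalian cells.

No Cas9 is encoded, so the nuclease must be supplied separately in the target cells. The plasmid belongs to a guide series used for a large-scale analysis of cell-cycle gene knockouts in human cell lines.
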