Features (pLannotate 1.2.2; 27 found; start..end, strand, type, name):
     16..108     +  CDS            lacI (fragment): lac repressor; lacI; The lac repressor binds to the lac operator to inhibit transcription in E. coli. This inhibition can be relieved by adding lactose or isopropyl-β-D-thiogalactopyranoside (IPTG).
    121..142     +  protein_bind   CAP binding site: CAP binding activates transcription in the presence of cAMP. E. coli catabolite activator protein
    157..187     +  promoter       lac promoter: promoter for the E. coli lac operon
    195..211     +  protein_bind   lac operator: The lac repressor binds to the lac operator to inhibit transcription in E. coli. This inhibition can be relieved by adding lactose or isopropyl-β-D-thiogalactopyranoside (IPTG). lac repressor encoded by lacI
    256..274     +  promoter       T3 promoter: promoter for bacteriophage T3 RNA polymerase
    302..528     +  promoter       RSV promoter: Rous sarcoma virus enhancer/promoter
    529..709     +  LTR            5' LTR (truncated): truncated 5' long terminal repeat (LTR) from HIV-1
    756..881     +  misc_feature   HIV-1 Ψ: packaging signal of human immunodeficiency virus type 1
    865..1228    +  CDS            HIV-1 gag (fragment): gag protein from human immunodeficiency virus 1; gag
   1374..1607    +  misc_feature   RRE: The Rev response element (RRE) of HIV-1 allows for Rev-dependent mRNA export from the nucleus to the cytoplasm.
   1984..2010    +  CDS            Rev (fragment): human immunodeficiency virus 1 (HIV-1) Rev protein; rev; enhances nuclear export of unspliced and incompletely spliced viral mRNAs
   2014..2254    +  promoter       U6 promoter: RNA polymerase III promoter for human U6 snRNA
   2302..2369    +  misc_RNA       tracrRNA (fragment): trans-activating CRISPR RNA for the Streptococcus pyogenes CRISPR/Cas9 system
   2418..2535    +  misc_feature   cPPT/CTS: central polypurine tract and central termination sequence of HIV-1
   2604..2815    +  promoter       EF-1α core promoter: core promoter for human elongation factor EF-1α
   2841..3440    +  CDS            PuroR (fragment): puromycin N-acetyltransferase; pac from Streptomyces; confers resistance to puromycin
   3456..4044    +  misc_feature   WPRE: woodchuck hepatitis virus posttranscriptional regulatory element
   4095..4114    +  misc_feature   cPPT/CTS (fragment): central polypurine tract and central termination sequence of HIV-1
   4116..4349    +  LTR            3' LTR (ΔU3): self-inactivating 3' long terminal repeat (LTR) from HIV-1
   4427..4548    +  polyA_signal   SV40 poly(A) signal: SV40 polyadenylation signal
   4588..4723    +  rep_origin     SV40 ori: SV40 origin of replication
   4744..4762    -  promoter       T7 promoter: promoter for bacteriophage T7 RNA polymerase
   4770..4925    +  CDS            lacZα (fragment): LacZα fragment of β-galactosidase; lacZ fragment
   4930..5358    +  rep_origin     f1 ori (sequence partly withheld): f1 bacteriophage origin of replication; arrow indicates direction of (+) strand synthesis
   5411..5515    +  promoter       AmpR promoter: bla
   5516..6376    +  CDS            AmpR: β-lactamase; bla; confers resistance to ampicillin, carbenicillin, and related antibiotics
   6547..7135    +  rep_origin     ori: high-copy-number ColE1/pMB1/pBR322/pUC origin of replication
>Addgene plasmid #90655 | DLGAP5 D2.4 gRNA | addgene full sequence | sequence record 183349 | Addgene NGS Result
CGAGGAAGCGGAAGAGCGCCCAATACGCAAACCGCCTCTCCCCGCGCGTTGGCCGATTCATTAATGCAGC
TGGCACGACAGGTTTCCCGACTGGAAAGCGGGCAGTGAGCGCAACGCAATTAATGTGAGTTAGCTCACTC
ATTAGGCACCCCAGGCTTTACACTTTATGCTTCCGGCTCGTATGTTGTGTGGAATTGTGAGCGGATAACA
ATTTCACACAGGAAACAGCTATGACCATGATTACGCCAAGCGCGCAATTAACCCTCACTAAAGGGAACAA
AAGCTGGAGCTGCAAGCTTAATGTAGTCTTATGCAATACTCTTGTAGTCTTGCAACATGGTAACGATGAG
TTAGCAACATGCCTTACAAGGAGAGAAAAAGCACCGTGCATGCCGATTGGTGGAAGTAAGGTGGTACGAT
CGTGCCTTATTAGGAAGGCAACAGACGGGTCTGACATGGATTGGACGAACCACTGAATTGCCGCATTGCA
GAGATATTGTATTTAAGTGCCTAGCTCGATACATAAACGGGTCTCTCTGGTTAGACCAGATCTGAGCCTG
GGAGCTCTCTGGCTAACTAGGGAACCCACTGCTTAAGCCTCAATAAAGCTTGCCTTGAGTGCTTCAAGTA
GTGTGTGCCCGTCTGTTGTGTGACTCTGGTAACTAGAGATCCCTCAGACCCTTTTAGTCAGTGTGGAAAA
TCTCTAGCAGTGGCGCCCGAACAGGGACTTGAAAGCGAAAGGGAAACCAGAGGAGCTCTCTCGACGCAGG
ACTCGGCTTGCTGAAGCGCGCACGGCAAGAGGCGAGGGGCGGCGACTGGTGAGTACGCCAAAAATTTTGA
CTAGCGGAGGCTAGAAGGAGAGAGATGGGTGCGAGAGCGTCAGTATTAAGCGGGGGAGAATTAGATCGCG
ATGGGAAAAAATTCGGTTAAGGCCAGGGGGAAAGAAAAAATATAAATTAAAACATATAGTATGGGCAAGC
AGGGAGCTAGAACGATTCGCAGTTAATCCTGGCCTGTTAGAAACATCAGAAGGCTGTAGACAAATACTGG
GACAGCTACAACCATCCCTTCAGACAGGATCAGAAGAACTTAGATCATTATATAATACAGTAGCAACCCT
CTATTGTGTGCATCAAAGGATAGAGATAAAAGACACCAAGGAAGCTTTAGACAAGATAGAGGAAGAGCAA
AACAAAAGTAAGACCACCGCACAGCAAGCGGCCGCTGATCTTCAGACCTGGAGGAGGAGATATGAGGGAC
AATTGGAGAAGTGAATTATATAAATATAAAGTAGTAAAAATTGAACCATTAGGAGTAGCACCCACCAAGG
CAAAGAGAAGAGTGGTGCAGAGAGAAAAAAGAGCAGTGGGAATAGGAGCTTTGTTCCTTGGGTTCTTGGG
AGCAGCAGGAAGCACTATGGGCGCAGCGTCAATGACGCTGACGGTACAGGCCAGACAATTATTGTCTGGT
ATAGTGCAGCAGCAGAACAATTTGCTGAGGGCTATTGAGGCGCAACAGCATCTGTTGCAACTCACAGTCT
GGGGCATCAAGCAGCTCCAGGCAAGAATCCTGGCTGTGGAAAGATACCTAAAGGATCAACAGCTCCTGGG
GATTTGGGGTTGCTCTGGAAAACTCATTTGCACCACTGCTGTGCCTTGGAATGCTAGTTGGAGTAATAAA
TCTCTGGAACAGATTTGGAATCACACGACCTGGATGGAGTGGGACAGAGAAATTAACAATTACACAAGCT
TAATACACTCCTTAATTGAAGAATCGCAAAACCAGCAAGAAAAGAATGAACAAGAATTATTGGAATTAGA
TAAATGGGCAAGTTTGTGGAATTGGTTTAACATAACAAATTGGCTGTGGTATATAAAATTATTCATAATG
ATAGTAGGAGGCTTGGTAGGTTTAAGAATAGTTTTTGCTGTACTTTCTATAGTGAATAGAGTTAGGCAGG
GATATTCACCATTATCGTTTCAGACCCACCTCCCAACCCCGAGGGGACCCAGAGAGGGCCTATTTCCCAT
GATTCCTTCATATTTGCATATACGATACAAGGCTGTTAGAGAGATAATTAGAATTAATTTGACTGTAAAC
ACAAAGATATTAGTACAAAATACGTGACGTAGAAAGTAATAATTTCTTGGGTAGTTTGCAGTTTTAAAAT
TATGTTTTAAAATGGACTATCATATGCTTACCGTAACTTGAAAGTATTTCGATTTCTTGGCTTTATATAT
CTTGTGGAAAGGACGAAACACCGCACATTTTGCCAGTCGACACGTTTAAGAGCTATGCTGGAAACAGCAT
AGCAAGTTTAAATAAGGCTAGTCCGTTATCAACTTGAAAAAGTGGCACCGAGTCGGTGCTTTTTTTGAAT
TCTAGATCTTGAGACAAATGGCAGTATTCATCCACAATTTTAAAAGAAAAGGGGGGATTGGGGGGTACAG
TGCAGGGGAAAGAATAGTAGACATAATAGCAACAGACATACAAACTAAAGAATTACAAAAACAAATTACA
AAAATTCAAAATTTTCGGGTTTATTACAGGGACAGCAGAGATCCACTTTGGCGCCGGCTCGAGTGGCTCC
GGTGCCCGTCAGTGGGCAGAGCGCACATCGCCCACAGTCCCCGAGAAGTTGGGGGGAGGGGTCGGCAATT
GAACCGGTGCCTAGAGAAGGTGGCGCGGGGTAAACTGGGAAAGTGATGTCGTGTACTGGCTCCGCCTTTT
TCCCGAGGGTGGGGGAGAACCGTATATAAGTGCAGTAGTCGCCGTGAACGTTCTTTTTCGCAACGGGTTT
GCCGCCAGAACACAGGTGTCGTGACGCGGGATCCGCCACCATGACCGAGTACAAGCCCACGGTGCGCCTC
GCCACCCGCGACGACGTCCCCAGGGCCGTACGCACCCTCGCCGCCGCGTTCGCCGACTACCCCGCCACGC
GCCACACCGTCGATCCGGACCGCCACATCGAGCGGGTCACCGAGCTGCAAGAACTCTTCCTCACGCGCGT
CGGGCTCGACATCGGCAAGGTGTGGGTCGCGGACGACGGCGCCGCGGTGGCGGTCTGGACCACGCCGGAG
AGCGTCGAAGCGGGGGCGGTGTTCGCCGAGATCGGCCCGCGCATGGCCGAGTTGAGCGGTTCCCGGCTGG
CCGCGCAGCAACAGATGGAAGGCCTCCTGGCGCCGCACCGGCCCAAGGAGCCCGCGTGGTTCCTGGCCAC
CGTCGGAGTCTCGCCCGACCACCAGGGCAAGGGTCTGGGCAGCGCCGTCGTGCTCCCCGGAGTGGAGGCG
GCCGAGCGCGCCGGGGTGCCCGCCTTCCTGGAGACCTCCGCGCCCCGCAACCTCCCCTTCTACGAGCGGC
TCGGCTTCACCGTCACCGCCGACGTCGAGGTGCCCGAAGGACCGCGCACCTGGTGCATGACCCGCAAGCC
CGGTGCCTGAACGCGTTAAGTCGACAATCAACCTCTGGATTACAAAATTTGTGAAAGATTGACTGGTATT
CTTAACTATGTTGCTCCTTTTACGCTATGTGGATACGCTGCTTTAATGCCTTTGTATCATGCTATTGCTT
CCCGTATGGCTTTCATTTTCTCCTCCTTGTATAAATCCTGGTTGCTGTCTCTTTATGAGGAGTTGTGGCC
CGTTGTCAGGCAACGTGGCGTGGTGTGCACTGTGTTTGCTGACGCAACCCCCACTGGTTGGGGCATTGCC
ACCACCTGTCAGCTCCTTTCCGGGACTTTCGCTTTCCCCCTCCCTATTGCCACGGCGGAACTCATCGCCG
CCTGCCTTGCCCGCTGCTGGACAGGGGCTCGGCTGTTGGGCACTGACAATTCCGTGGTGTTGTCGGGGAA
ATCATCGTCCTTTCCTTGGCTGCTCGCCTGTGTTGCCACCTGGATTCTGCGCGGGACGTCCTTCTGCTAC
GTCCCTTCGGCCCTCAATCCAGCGGACCTTCCTTCCCGCGGCCTGCTGCCGGCTCTGCGGCCTCTTCCGC
GTCTTCGCCTTCGCCCTCAGACGAGTCGGATCTCCCTTTGGGCCGCCTCCCCGCGTCGACTTTAAGACCA
ATGACTTACAAGGCAGCTGTAGATCTTAGCCACTTTTTAAAAGAAAAGGGGGGACTGGAAGGGCTAATTC
ACTCCCAACGAAGACAAGATCTGCTTTTTGCTTGTACTGGGTCTCTCTGGTTAGACCAGATCTGAGCCTG
GGAGCTCTCTGGCTAACTAGGGAACCCACTGCTTAAGCCTCAATAAAGCTTGCCTTGAGTGCTTCAAGTA
GTGTGTGCCCGTCTGTTGTGTGACTCTGGTAACTAGAGATCCCTCAGACCCTTTTAGTCAGTGTGGAAAA
TCTCTAGCAGTACGTATAGTAGTTCATGTCATCTTATTATTCAGTATTTATAACTTGCAAAGAAATGAAT
ATCAGAGAGTGAGAGGAACTTGTTTATTGCAGCTTATAATGGTTACAAATAAAGCAATAGCATCACAAAT
TTCACAAATAAAGCATTTTTTTCACTGCATTCTAGTTGTGGTTTGTCCAAACTCATCAATGTATCTTATC
ATGTCTGGCTCTAGCTATCCCGCCCCTAACTCCGCCCATCCCGCCCCTAACTCCGCCCAGTTCCGCCCAT
TCTCCGCCCCATGGCTGACTAATTTTTTTTATTTATGCAGAGGCCGAGGCCGCCTCGGCCTCTGAGCTAT
TCCAGAAGTAGTGAGGAGGCTTTTTTGGAGGCCTAGGGACGTACCCAATTCGCCCTATAGTGAGTCGTAT
TACGCGCGCTCACTGGCCGTCGTTTTACAACGTCGTGACTGGGAAAACCCTGGCGTTACCCAACTTAATC
GCCTTGCAGCACATCCCCCTTTCGCCAGCTGGCGTAATAGCGAAGAGGCCCGCACCGATCGCCCTTCCCA
ACAGTTGCGCAGCCTGAATGGCGAATGGG
[124 nt withheld, positions 4930-5053]
C
[91 nt withheld, positions 5055-5145]
A
[49 nt withheld, positions 5147-5195]
CCTTTGACGTTGGAGTCCACGTTCTTT
[37 nt withheld, positions 5223-5259]
ACCCTATCTCGGTCTATTCTTTTGATTTATAAGGGATTTTGCCGATTTCGGCCTATTGGTTAAAAAATGA
GCTGATTTAACAAAAATTTAACGCGAATTTTAACAAAATATTAACGCTTACAATTTAGGTGGCACTTTTC
GGGGAAATGTGCGCGGAACCCCTATTTGTTTATTTTTCTAAATACATTCAAATATGTATCCGCTCATGAG
ACAATAACCCTGATAAATGCTTCAATAATATTGAAAAAGGAAGAGTATGAGTATTCAACATTTCCGTGTC
GCCCTTATTCCCTTTTTTGCGGCATTTTGCCTTCCTGTTTTTGCTCACCCAGAAACGCTGGTGAAAGTAA
AAGATGCTGAAGATCAGTTGGGTGCACGAGTGGGTTACATCGAACTGGATCTCAACAGCGGTAAGATCCT
TGAGAGTTTTCGCCCCGAAGAACGTTTTCCAATGATGAGCACTTTTAAAGTTCTGCTATGTGGCGCGGTA
TTATCCCGTATTGACGCCGGGCAAGAGCAACTCGGTCGCCGCATACACTATTCTCAGAATGACTTGGTTG
AGTACTCACCAGTCACAGAAAAGCATCTTACGGATGGCATGACAGTAAGAGAATTATGCAGTGCTGCCAT
AACCATGAGTGATAACACTGCGGCCAACTTACTTCTGACAACGATCGGAGGACCGAAGGAGCTAACCGCT
TTTTTGCACAACATGGGGGATCATGTAACTCGCCTTGATCGTTGGGAACCGGAGCTGAATGAAGCCATAC
CAAACGACGAGCGTGACACCACGATGCCTGTAGCAATGGCAACAACGTTGCGCAAACTATTAACTGGCGA
ACTACTTACTCTAGCTTCCCGGCAACAATTAATAGACTGGATGGAGGCGGATAAAGTTGCAGGACCACTT
CTGCGCTCGGCCCTTCCGGCTGGCTGGTTTATTGCTGATAAATCTGGAGCCGGTGAGCGTGGGTCTCGCG
GTATCATTGCAGCACTGGGGCCAGATGGTAAGCCCTCCCGTATCGTAGTTATCTACACGACGGGGAGTCA
GGCAACTATGGATGAACGAAATAGACAGATCGCTGAGATAGGTGCCTCACTGATTAAGCATTGGTAACTG
TCAGACCAAGTTTACTCATATATACTTTAGATTGATTTAAAACTTCATTTTTAATTTAAAAGGATCTAGG
TGAAGATCCTTTTTGATAATCTCATGACCAAAATCCCTTAACGTGAGTTTTCGTTCCACTGAGCGTCAGA
CCCCGTAGAAAAGATCAAAGGATCTTCTTGAGATCCTTTTTTTCTGCGCGTAATCTGCTGCTTGCAAACA
AAAAAACCACCGCTACCAGCGGTGGTTTGTTTGCCGGATCAAGAGCTACCAACTCTTTTTCCGAAGGTAA
CTGGCTTCAGCAGAGCGCAGATACCAAATACTGTTCTTCTAGTGTAGCCGTAGTTAGGCCACCACTTCAA
GAACTCTGTAGCACCGCCTACATACCTCGCTCTGCTAATCCTGTTACCAGTGGCTGCTGCCAGTGGCGAT
AAGTCGTGTCTTACCGGGTTGGACTCAAGACGATAGTTACCGGATAAGGCGCAGCGGTCGGGCTGAACGG
GGGGTTCGTGCACACAGCCCAGCTTGGAGCGAACGACCTACACCGAACTGAGATACCTACAGCGTGAGCT
ATGAGAAAGCGCCACGCTTCCCGAAGGGAGAAAGGCGGACAGGTATCCGGTAAGCGGCAGGGTCGGAACA
GGAGAGCGCACGAGGGAGCTTCCAGGGGGAAACGCCTGGTATCTTTATAGTCCTGTCGGGTTTCGCCACC
TCTGACTTGAGCGTCGATTTTTGTGATGCTCGTCAGGGGGGCGGAGCCTATGGAAAAACGCCAGCAACGC
GGCCTTTTTACGGTTCCTGGCCTTTTGCTGGCCTTTTGCTCACATGTTCTTTCCTGCGTTATCCCCTGAT
TCTGTGGATAACCGTATTACCGCCTTTGAGTGAGCTGATACCGCTCGCCGCAGCCGAACGACCGAGCGCA
GCGAGTCAGTGAG
